>Addgene plasmid #120562 | pLEX-HA-birA*-K-Ras(G12D)-IRES-Puro | depositor full sequence | sequence record 228968 | pLEX-HA-birA*-K-Ras(G12D)-IRES-Puro sequence 12225 bps
TGGAAGGGCTAATTCACTCCCAAAGAAGACAAGATATCCTTGATCTGTGGATCTACCACACACAAGGCTA
CTTCCCTGATTAGCAGAACTACACACCAGGGCCAGGGGTCAGATATCCACTGACCTTTGGATGGTGCTAC
AAGCTAGTACCAGTTGAGCCAGATAAGGTAGAAGAGGCCAATAAAGGAGAGAACACCAGCTTGTTACACC
CTGTGAGCCTGCATGGGATGGATGACCCGGAGAGAGAAGTGTTAGAGTGGAGGTTTGACAGCCGCCTAGC
ATTTCATCACGTGGCCCGAGAGCTGCATCCGGAGTACTTCAAGAACTGCTGATATCGAGCTTGCTACAAG
GGACTTTCCGCTGGGGACTTTCCAGGGAGGCGTGGCCTGGGCGGGACTGGGGAGTGGCGAGCCCTCAGAT
CCTGCATATAAGCAGCTGCTTTTTGCCTGTACTGGGTCTCTCTGGTTAGACCAGATCTGAGCCTGGGAGC
TCTCTGGCTAACTAGGGAACCCACTGCTTAAGCCTCAATAAAGCTTGCCTTGAGTGCTTCAAGTAGTGTG
TGCCCGTCTGTTGTGTGACTCTGGTAACTAGAGATCCCTCAGACCCTTTTAGTCAGTGTGGAAAATCTCT
AGCAGTGGCGCCCGAACAGGGACTTGAAAGCGAAAGGGAAACCAGAGGAGCTCTCTCGACGCAGGACTCG
GCTTGCTGAAGCGCGCACGGCAAGAGGCGAGGGGCGGCGACTGGTGAGTACGCCAAAAATTTTGACTAGC
GGAGGCTAGAAGGAGAGAGATGGGTGCGAGAGCGTCAGTATTAAGCGGGGGAGAATTAGATCGCGATGGG
AAAAAATTCGGTTAAGGCCAGGGGGAAAGAAAAAATATAAATTAAAACATATAGTATGGGCAAGCAGGGA
GCTAGAACGATTCGCAGTTAATCCTGGCCTGTTAGAAACATCAGAAGGCTGTAGACAAATACTGGGACAG
CTACAACCATCCCTTCAGACAGGATCAGAAGAACTTAGATCATTATATAATACAGTAGCAACCCTCTATT
GTGTGCATCAAAGGATAGAGATAAAAGACACCAAGGAAGCTTTAGACAAGATAGAGGAAGAGCAAAACAA
AAGTAAGACCACCGCACAGCAAGCGGCCGGCCGCTGATCTTCAGACCTGGAGGAGGAGATATGAGGGACA
ATTGGAGAAGTGAATTATATAAATATAAAGTAGTAAAAATTGAACCATTAGGAGTAGCACCCACCAAGGC
AAAGAGAAGAGTGGTGCAGAGAGAAAAAAGAGCAGTGGGAATAGGAGCTTTGTTCCTTGGGTTCTTGGGA
GCAGCAGGAAGCACTATGGGCGCAGCGTCAATGACGCTGACGGTACAGGCCAGACAATTATTGTCTGGTA
TAGTGCAGCAGCAGAACAATTTGCTGAGGGCTATTGAGGCGCAACAGCATCTGTTGCAACTCACAGTCTG
GGGCATCAAGCAGCTCCAGGCAAGAATCCTGGCTGTGGAAAGATACCTAAAGGATCAACAGCTCCTGGGG
ATTTGGGGTTGCTCTGGAAAACTCATTTGCACCACTGCTGTGCCTTGGAATGCTAGTTGGAGTAATAAAT
CTCTGGAACAGATTTGGAATCACACGACCTGGATGGAGTGGGACAGAGAAATTAACAATTACACAAGCTT
AATACACTCCTTAATTGAAGAATCGCAAAACCAGCAAGAAAAGAATGAACAAGAATTATTGGAATTAGAT
AAATGGGCAAGTTTGTGGAATTGGTTTAACATAACAAATTGGCTGTGGTATATAAAATTATTCATAATGA
TAGTAGGAGGCTTGGTAGGTTTAAGAATAGTTTTTGCTGTACTTTCTATAGTGAATAGAGTTAGGCAGGG
ATATTCACCATTATCGTTTCAGACCCACCTCCCAACCCCGAGGGGACCCGACAGGCCCGAAGGAATAGAA
GAAGAAGGTGGAGAGAGAGACAGAGACAGATCCATTCGATTAGTGAACGGATCGGCACTGCGTGCGCCAA
TTCTGCAGACAAATGGCAGTATTCATCCACAATTTTAAAAGAAAAGGGGGGATTGGGGGGTACAGTGCAG
GGGAAAGAATAGTAGACATAATAGCAACAGACATACAAACTAAAGAATTACAAAAACAAATTACAAAAAT
TCAAAATTTTCGGGTTTATTACAGGGACAGCAGAGATCCAGTTTGGTTAGTACCGGGCCCGCTCTAGTCC
GGAATCAGTCCTGCTCCTCGGCCACGAAGTGCACGCAGTTGCCGGCCGGGTCGCGCAGGGCGAACTCCCG
CCCCCACGGCTGCTCGCCGATCTCGGTCATGGCCGGCCCGGAGGCGTCCCGGAAGTTCGTGGACACGACC
TCCGACCACTCGGCGTACAGCTCGTCCAGGCCGCGCACCCACACCCAGGCCAGGGTGTTGTCCGGCACCA
CCTGGTCCTGGACCGCGCTGATGAACAGGGTCACGTCGTCCCGGACCACACCGGCGAAGTCGTCCTCCAC
GAAGTCCCGGGAGAACCCGAGCCGGTCGGTCCAGAACTCGACCGCTCCGGCGACGTCGCGCGCGGTGAGC
ACCGGAACGGCACTGGTCAACTTGGCCATGGTGGCCCTCCTATAGTGAGTCGTATTATACTATGCCGATA
TACTATGCCGATGATTAATTGTCAACACGTGCTGCAGGTCCGAGGTTCTAGACGTATTACCGCCATGCAT
TAGTTATTAATAGTAATCAATTACGGGGTCATTAGTTCATAGCCCATATATGGAGTTCCGCGTTACATAA
CTTACGGTAAATGGCCCGCCTGGCTGACCGCCCAACGACCCCCGCCCATTGACGTCAATAATGACGTATG
TTCCCATAGTAACGCCAATAGGGACTTTCCATTGACGTCAATGGGTGGAGTATTTACGGTAAACTGCCCA
CTTGGCAGTACATCAAGTGTATCATATGCCAAGTACGCCCCCTATTGACGTCAATGACGGTAAATGGCCC
GCCTGGCATTATGCCCAGTACATGACCTTATGGGACTTTCCTACTTGGCAGTACATCTACGTATTAGTCA
TCGCTATTACCATGGTGATGCGGTTTTGGCAGTACATCAATGGGCGTGGATAGCGGTTTGACTCACGGGG
ATTTCCAAGTCTCCACCCCATTGACGTCAATGGGAGTTTGTTTTGGCACCAAAATCAACGGGACTTTCCA
AAATGTCGTAACAACTCCGCCCCATTGACGCAAATGGGCGGTAGGCGTGTACGGTGGGAGGTCTATATAA
GCAGAGCTCGTTTAGTGAACCGTCAGATCGCCTGGAGACGCCATCCACGCTGTTTTGACCTCCATAGAAG
ACACCGACTCTACTAGAGGATCTACCATGTACCCATACGATGTGCCTGACTATGCTAAGGACAACACCGT
GCCCCTGAAGCTGATCGCCCTGCTGGCCAACGGCGAGTTCCACTCTGGCGAGCAGCTGGGAGAGACCCTG
GGAATGAGCAGAGCCGCCATCAACAAGCACATCCAGACACTGAGAGACTGGGGAGTGGACGTGTTCACCG
TGCCTGGCAAGGGCTACAGCCTGCCTGAGCCTATCCAGCTGCTGAACGCCAAGCAGATCCTGGGACAGCT
GGATGGCGGAAGCGTGGCCGTGCTGCCTGTGATCGACTCCACCAATCAGTACCTGCTGGACAGAATCGGA
GAGCTGAAGTCCGGCGACGCCTGCATCGCCGAGTACCAGCAGGCTGGCAGAGGAGGCAGAGGACGGAAGT
GGTTCAGCCCATTCGGAGCCAACCTGTACCTGTCCATGTTCTGGAGACTGGAGCAGGGACCTGCTGCTGC
CATCGGACTGAGTCTGGTGATCGGAATCGTGATGGCCGAGGTGCTGAGAAAGCTGGGAGCCGACAAGGTG
AGAGTGAAGTGGCCTAATGACCTGTACCTCCAGGACCGCAAGCTGGCTGGCATCCTGGTGGAGCTGACAG
GCAAGACAGGCGATGCCGCTCAGATCGTGATCGGAGCCGGAATCAACATGGCCATGAGAAGAGTGGAGGA
GAGCGTGGTGAACCAGGGCTGGATCACCCTGCAGGAGGCTGGCATCAACCTGGACCGGAACACCCTGGCC
GCCATGCTGATCAGAGAGCTGAGAGCCGCTCTGGAGCTGTTCGAGCAGGAGGGACTGGCTCCTTACCTGA
GCAGATGGGAGAAGCTGGACAACTTCATCAACAGACCTGTGAAGCTGATCATCGGCGACAAGGAAATCTT
CGGCATCTCCAGAGGAATCGACAAGCAGGGAGCTCTGCTGCTGGAGCAGGACGGAATCATCAAGCCCTGG
ATGGGCGGAGAAATCTCCCTGAGAAGCGCAGAGAAGGGATCCAGCGGCGGCGGCAGCGGCGGCGGCGGCA
GCACTGAATATAAACTTGTGGTAGTTGGAGCTGATGGCGTAGGCAAGAGTGCCTTGACGATACAGCTAAT
TCAGAATCATTTTGTGGACGAATATGATCCAACAATAGAGGATTCCTACAGGAAGCAAGTAGTAATTGAT
GGAGAAACCTGTCTCTTGGATATTCTCGACACAGCAGGTCAAGAGGAGTACAGTGCAATGAGGGACCAGT
ACATGAGGACTGGGGAGGGCTTTCTTTGTGTATTTGCCATAAATAATACTAAATCATTTGAAGATATTCA
CCATTATAGAGAACAAATTAAAAGAGTTAAGGACTCTGAAGATGTACCTATGGTCCTAGTAGGAAATAAA
TGTGATTTGCCTTCTAGAACAGTAGACACAAAACAGGCTCAGGACTTAGCAAGAAGTTATGGAATTCCTT
TTATTGAAACATCAGCAAAGACAAGACAGGGTGTTGATGATGCCTTCTATACATTAGTTCGAGAAATTCG
AAAACATAAAGAAAAGATGAGCAAAGATGGTAAAAAGAAGAAAAAGAAGTCAAAGACAAAGTGTGTAATT
ATGTAACTCGAGTCTAGAGGGCCCGACGCGTCTGGCCACCGGTCGCCCCTCTCCCTCCCCCCCCCCTAAC
GTTACTGGCCGAAGCCGCTTGGAATAAGGCCGGTGTGCGTTTGTCTATATGTTATTTTCCACCATATTGC
CGTCTTTTGGCAATGTGAGGGCCCGGAAACCTGGCCCTGTCTTCTTGACGAGCATTCCTAGGGGTCTTTC
CCCTCTCGCCAAAGGAATGCAAGGTCTGTTGAATGTCGTGAAGGAAGCAGTTCCTCTGGAAGCTTCTTGA
AGACAAACAACGTCTGTAGCGACCCTTTGCAGGCAGCGGAACCCCCCACCTGGCGACAGGTGCCTCTGCG
GCCAAAAGCCACGTGTATAAGATACACCTGCAAAGGCGGCACAACCCCAGTGCCACGTTGTGAGTTGGAT
AGTTGTGGAAAGAGTCAAATGGCTCTCCTCAAGCGTATTCAACAAGGGGCTGAAGGATGCCCAGAAGGTA
CCCCATTGTATGGGATCTGATCTGGGGCCTCGGTGCACATGCTTTACATGTGTTTAGTCGAGGTTAAAAA
AACGTCTAGGCCCCCCGAACCACGGGGACGTGGTTTTCCTTTGAAAAACACGATAATACCATGGCCACCG
AGTACAAGCCCACGGTGCGCCTCGCCACCCGCGACGACGTCCCCCGGGCCGTACGCACCCTCGCCGCCGC
GTTCGCCGACTACCCCGCCACGCGCCACACCGTCGACCCGGACCGCCACATCGAGCGGGTCACCGAGCTG
CAAGAACTCTTCCTCACGCGCGTCGGGCTCGACATCGGCAAGGTGTGGGTCGCGGACGACGGCGCCGCGG
TGGCGGTCTGGACCACGCCGGAGAGCGTCGAAGCGGGGGCGGTGTTCGCCGAGATCGGCTCGCGCATGGC
CGAGTTGAGCGGTTCCCGGCTGGCCGCGCAGCAACAGATGGAAGGCCTCCTGGCGCCGCACCGGCCCAAG
GAGCCCGCGTGGTTCCTGGCCACCGTCGGCGTCTCGCCCGACCACCAGGGCAAGGGTCTGGGCAGCGCCG
TCGTGCTCCCCGGAGTGGAGGCGGCCGAGCGCGCTGGGGTGCCCGCCTTCCTGGAGACCTCCGCGCCCCG
CAACCTCCCCTTCTACGAGCGGCTCGGCTTCACCGTCACCGCCGACGTCGAGGTGCCCGAAGGACCGCGC
ACCTGGTGCATGACCCGCAAGCCCGGTGCCTGAGTTAACAATCAACCTCTGGATTACAAAATTTGTGAAA
GATTGACTGGTATTCTTAACTATGTTGCTCCTTTTACGCTATGTGGATACGCTGCTTTAATGCCTTTGTA
TCATGCTATTGCTTCCCGTATGGCTTTCATTTTCTCCTCCTTGTATAAATCCTGGTTGCTGTCTCTTTAT
GAGGAGTTGTGGCCCGTTGTCAGGCAACGTGGCGTGGTGTGCACTGTGTTTGCTGACGCAACCCCCACTG
GTTGGGGCATTGCCACCACCTGTCAGCTCCTTTCCGGGACTTTCGCTTTCCCCCTCCCTATTGCCACGGC
GGAACTCATCGCCGCCTGCCTTGCCCGCTGCTGGACAGGGGCTCGGCTGTTGGGCACTGACAATTCCGTG
GTGTTGTCGGGGAAGCTGACGTCCTTTCCATGGCTGCTCGCCTGTGTTGCCACCTGGATTCTGCGCGGGA
CGTCCTTCTGCTACGTCCCTTCGGCCCTCAATCCAGCGGACCTTCCTTCCCGCGGCCTGCTGCCGGCTCT
GCGGCCTCTTCCGCGTCTTCGCCTTCGCCCTCAGACGAGTCGGATCTCCCTTTGGGCCGCCTCCCCGCCT
GGAATTAATTCTGCAGTCGAGACCTAGAAAAACATGGAGCAATCACAAGTAGCAATACAGCAGCTACCAA
TGCTGATTGTGCCTGGCTAGAAGCACAAGAGGAGGAGGAGGTGGGTTTTCCAGTCACACCTCAGGTACCT
TTAAGACCAATGACTTACAAGGCAGCTGTAGATCTTAGCCACTTTTTAAAAGAAAAGAGGGGACTGGAAG
GGCTAATTCACTCCCAACGAAGACAAGATCTGCTTTTTGCTTGTACTGGGTCTCTCTGGTTAGACCAGAT
CTGAGCCTGGGAGCTCTCTGGCTAACTAGGGAACCCACTGCTTAAGCCTCAATAAAGCTTGCCTTGAGTG
CTTCAAGTAGTGTGTGCCCGTCTGTTGTGTGACTCTGGTAACTAGAGATCCCTCAGACCCTTTTAGTCAG
TGTGGAAAATCTCTAGCAGTAGTAGTTCATGTCATCTTATTATTCAGTATTTATAACTTGCAAAGAAATG
AATATCAGAGAGTGAGAGGCCTTGACATTGTTTAAACCCGCTGATCAGCCTCGACTGTGCCTTCTAGTTG
CCAGCCATCTGTTGTTTGCCCCTCCCCCGTGCCTTCCTTGACCCTGGAAGGTGCCACTCCCACTGTCCTT
TCCTAATAAAATGAGGAAATTGCATCGCATTGTCTGAGTAGGTGTCATTCTATTCTGGGGGGTGGGGTGG
GGCAGGACAGCAAGGGGGAGGATTGGGAAGACAATAGCAGGCATGCTGGGGATGCGGTGGGCTCTATGGC
TTCTGAGGCGGAAAGAACCAGCTGGGGCTCTAGGGGGTATCCCC
[124 nt withheld, positions 7605-7728]
C
[91 nt withheld, positions 7730-7820]
A
[49 nt withheld, positions 7822-7870]
CCTTTGACGTTGGAGTCCACGTTCTTT
[37 nt withheld, positions 7898-7934]
ACCCTATCTCGGTCTATTCTTTTGATTTATAAGGGATTTTGCCGATTTCGGCCTATTGGTTAAAAAATGA
GCTGATTTAACAAAAATTTAACGCGAATTAATTCTGTGGAATGTGTGTCAGTTAGGGTGTGGAAAGTCCC
CAGGCTCCCCAGCAGGCAGAAGTATGCAAAGCATGCATCTCAATTAGTCAGCAACCAGGTGTGGAAAGTC
CCCAGGCTCCCCAGCAGGCAGAAGTATGCAAAGCATGCATCTCAATTAGTCAGCAACCATAGTCCCGCCC
CTAACTCCGCCCATCCCGCCCCTAACTCCGCCCAGTTCCGCCCATTCTCCGCCCCATGGCTGACTAATTT
TTTTTATTTATGCAGAGGCCGAGGCCGCCTCTGCCTCTGAGCTATTCCAGAAGTAGTGAGGAGGCTTTTT
TGGAGGCCTAGGCTTTTGCAAAAAGCTCCCGGGAGCTTGTATATCCATTTTCGGATCTGATCAGCACGTG
ATGAAAAAGCCTGAACTCACCGCGACGTCTGTCGAGAAGTTTCTGATCGAAAAGTTCGACAGCGTCTCCG
ACCTGATGCAGCTCTCGGAGGGCGAAGAATCTCGTGCTTTCAGCTTCGATGTAGGAGGGCGTGGATATGT
CCTGCGGGTAAATAGCTGCGCCGATGGTTTCTACAAAGATCGTTATGTTTATCGGCACTTTGCATCGGCC
GCGCTCCCGATTCCGGAAGTGCTTGACATTGGGGAATTCAGCGAGAGCCTGACCTATTGCATCTCCCGCC
GTGCACAGGGTGTCACGTTGCAAGACCTGCCTGAAACCGAACTGCCCGCTGTTCTGCAGCCGGTCGCGGA
GGCCATGGATGCGATCGCTGCGGCCGATCTTAGCCAGACGAGCGGGTTCGGCCCATTCGGACCGCAAGGA
ATCGGTCAATACACTACATGGCGTGATTTCATATGCGCGATTGCTGATCCCCATGTGTATCACTGGCAAA
CTGTGATGGACGACACCGTCAGTGCGTCCGTCGCGCAGGCTCTCGATGAGCTGATGCTTTGGGCCGAGGA
CTGCCCCGAAGTCCGGCACCTCGTGCACGCGGATTTCGGCTCCAACAATGTCCTGACGGACAATGGCCGC
ATAACAGCGGTCATTGACTGGAGCGAGGCGATGTTCGGGGATTCCCAATACGAGGTCGCCAACATCTTCT
TCTGGAGGCCGTGGTTGGCTTGTATGGAGCAGCAGACGCGCTACTTCGAGCGGAGGCATCCGGAGCTTGC
AGGATCGCCGCGGCTCCGGGCGTATATGCTCCGCATTGGTCTTGACCAACTCTATCAGAGCTTGGTTGAC
GGCAATTTCGATGATGCAGCTTGGGCGCAGGGTCGATGCGACGCAATCGTCCGATCCGGAGCCGGGACTG
TCGGGCGTACACAAATCGCCCGCAGAAGCGCGGCCGTCTGGACCGATGGCTGTGTAGAAGTACTCGCCGA
TAGTGGAAACCGACGCCCCAGCACTCGTCCGAGGGCAAAGGAATAGCACGTGCTACGAGATTTCGATTCC
ACCGCCGCCTTCTATGAAAGGTTGGGCTTCGGAATCGTTTTCCGGGACGCCGGCTGGATGATCCTCCAGC
GCGGGGATCTCATGCTGGAGTTCTTCGCCCACCCCAACTTGTTTATTGCAGCTTATAATGGTTACAAATA
AAGCAATAGCATCACAAATTTCACAAATAAAGCATTTTTTTCACTGCATTCTAGTTGTGGTTTGTCCAAA
CTCATCAATGTATCTTATCATGTCTGTATACCGTCGACCTCTAGCTAGAGCTTGGCGTAATCATGGTCAT
AGCTGTTTCCTGTGTGAAATTGTTATCCGCTCACAATTCCACACAACATACGAGCCGGAAGCATAAAGTG
TAAAGCCTGGGGTGCCTAATGAGTGAGCTAACTCACATTAATTGCGTTGCGCTCACTGCCCGCTTTCCAG
TCGGGAAACCTGTCGTGCCAGCTGCATTAATGAATCGGCCAACGCGCGGGGAGAGGCGGTTTGCGTATTG
GGCGCTCTTCCGCTTCCTCGCTCACTGACTCGCTGCGCTCGGTCGTTCGGCTGCGGCGAGCGGTATCAGC
TCACTCAAAGGCGGTAATACGGTTATCCACAGAATCAGGGGATAACGCAGGAAAGAACATGTGAGCAAAA
GGCCAGCAAAAGGCCAGGAACCGTAAAAAGGCCGCGTTGCTGGCGTTTTTCCATAGGCTCCGCCCCCCTG
ACGAGCATCACAAAAATCGACGCTCAAGTCAGAGGTGGCGAAACCCGACAGGACTATAAAGATACCAGGC
GTTTCCCCCTGGAAGCTCCCTCGTGCGCTCTCCTGTTCCGACCCTGCCGCTTACCGGATACCTGTCCGCC
TTTCTCCCTTCGGGAAGCGTGGCGCTTTCTCATAGCTCACGCTGTAGGTATCTCAGTTCGGTGTAGGTCG
TTCGCTCCAAGCTGGGCTGTGTGCACGAACCCCCCGTTCAGCCCGACCGCTGCGCCTTATCCGGTAACTA
TCGTCTTGAGTCCAACCCGGTAAGACACGACTTATCGCCACTGGCAGCAGCCACTGGTAACAGGATTAGC
AGAGCGAGGTATGTAGGCGGTGCTACAGAGTTCTTGAAGTGGTGGCCTAACTACGGCTACACTAGAAGAA
CAGTATTTGGTATCTGCGCTCTGCTGAAGCCAGTTACCTTCGGAAAAAGAGTTGGTAGCTCTTGATCCGG
CAAACAAACCACCGCTGGTAGCGGTGGTTTTTTTGTTTGCAAGCAGCAGATTACGCGCAGAAAAAAAGGA
TCTCAAGAAGATCCTTTGATCTTTTCTACGGGGTCTGACGCTCAGTGGAACGAAAACTCACGTTAAGGGA
TTTTGGTCATGAGATTATCAAAAAGGATCTTCACCTAGATCCTTTTAAATTAAAAATGAAGTTTTAAATC
AATCTAAAGTATATATGAGTAAACTTGGTCTGACAGTTACCAATGCTTAATCAGTGAGGCACCTATCTCA
GCGATCTGTCTATTTCGTTCATCCATAGTTGCCTGACTCCCCGTCGTGTAGATAACTACGATACGGGAGG
GCTTACCATCTGGCCCCAGTGCTGCAATGATACCGCGAGACCCACGCTCACCGGCTCCAGATTTATCAGC
AATAAACCAGCCAGCCGGAAGGGCCGAGCGCAGAAGTGGTCCTGCAACTTTATCCGCCTCCATCCAGTCT
ATTAATTGTTGCCGGGAAGCTAGAGTAAGTAGTTCGCCAGTTAATAGTTTGCGCAACGTTGTTGCCATTG
CTACAGGCATCGTGGTGTCACGCTCGTCGTTTGGTATGGCTTCATTCAGCTCCGGTTCCCAACGATCAAG
GCGAGTTACATGATCCCCCATGTTGTGCAAAAAAGCGGTTAGCTCCTTCGGTCCTCCGATCGTTGTCAGA
AGTAAGTTGGCCGCAGTGTTATCACTCATGGTTATGGCAGCACTGCATAATTCTCTTACTGTCATGCCAT
CCGTAAGATGCTTTTCTGTGACTGGTGAGTACTCAACCAAGTCATTCTGAGAATAGTGTATGCGGCGACC
GAGTTGCTCTTGCCCGGCGTCAATACGGGATAATACCGCGCCACATAGCAGAACTTTAAAAGTGCTCATC
ATTGGAAAACGTTCTTCGGGGCGAAAACTCTCAAGGATCTTACCGCTGTTGAGATCCAGTTCGATGTAAC
CCACTCGTGCACCCAACTGATCTTCAGCATCTTTTACTTTCACCAGCGTTTCTGGGTGAGCAAAAACAGG
AAGGCAAAATGCCGCAAAAAAGGGAATAAGGGCGACACGGAAATGTTGAATACTCATACTCTTCCTTTTT
CAATATTATTGAAGCATTTATCAGGGTTATTGTCTCATGAGCGGATACATATTTGAATGTATTTAGAAAA
ATAAACAAATAGGGGTTCCGCGCACATTTCCCCGAAAAGTGCCACCTGACGTCGACGGATCGGGAGATCA
ACTTGTTTATTGCAGCTTATAATGGTTACAAATAAAGCAATAGCATCACAAATTTCACAAATAAAGCATT
TTTTTCACTGCATTCTAGTTGTGGTTTGTCCAAACTCATCAATGTATCTTATCATGTCTGGATCAACTGG
ATAACTCAAGCTAACCAAAATCATCCCAAACTTCCCACCCCATACCCTATTACCACTGCCAATTACCTGT
GGTTTCATTTACTCTAAACCTGTGATTCCTCTGAATTATTTTCATTTTAAAGAAATTGTATTTGTTAAAT
ATGTACTACAAACTTAGTAGT
Features (pLannotate 1.2.2; 34 found; start..end, strand, type, name):
    377..634     +  LTR            5' LTR (truncated): truncated 5' long terminal repeat (LTR) from HIV-1
    681..806     +  misc_feature   HIV-1 Ψ: packaging signal of human immunodeficiency virus type 1
    790..1128    +  CDS            HIV-1 gag (fragment): gag protein from human immunodeficiency virus 1; gag
   1303..1536    +  misc_feature   RRE: The Rev response element (RRE) of HIV-1 allows for Rev-dependent mRNA export from the nucleus to the cytoplasm.
   1913..2013    +  CDS            Rev (fragment): human immunodeficiency virus 1 (HIV-1) Rev protein; rev; enhances nuclear export of unspliced and incompletely spliced viral mRNAs
   2063..2180    +  misc_feature   cPPT/CTS: central polypurine tract and central termination sequence of HIV-1
   2245..2619    -  CDS            BleoR: antibiotic-binding protein; Sh ble from Streptoalloteichus hindustanus; confers resistance to bleomycin, phleomycin, and Zeocin™
   2639..2686    -  promoter       EM7 promoter: synthetic bacterial promoter&nbsp
   2791..3094    +  enhancer       CMV enhancer: human cytomegalovirus immediate early enhancer
   3095..3298    +  promoter       CMV promoter: human cytomegalovirus (CMV) immediate early promoter
   3390..3415    +  CDS            3xHA (fragment): three tandem HA epitope tags
   3417..4376    +  CDS            BirA(R118G): promiscuous R118G mutant of the E. coli biotin protein ligase (Cronan, 2005) also known as BirA* or BioID
   4413..4976    +  CDS            K-Ras: human small GTPase proto-oncoprotein
   5016..5588    +  misc_feature   IRES: internal ribosome entry site (IRES) of the encephalomyocarditis virus (EMCV)
   5597..6193    +  CDS            PuroR: puromycin N-acetyltransferase; pac from Streptomyces alboniger; confers resistance to puromycin
   6200..6788    +  misc_feature   WPRE: woodchuck hepatitis virus posttranscriptional regulatory element
   6805..6993    +  CDS            nef (fragment): NEF_HV1Z2 - Experimental evidence at protein level: Swiss-Prot protein existence level 1. Extracellular Nef protein targets CD4(+) T-lymphocytes for apoptosis by interacting with CXCR4 surface receptors. From Human immunodeficiency virus type 1 group M subtype D (isolate Z2/CDC-Z34) (HIV-1).
   6995..7228    +  LTR            3' LTR (ΔU3): self-inactivating 3' long terminal repeat (LTR) from HIV-1
   7335..7559    +  polyA_signal   bGH poly(A) signal: bovine growth hormone polyadenylation signal
   7563..7584    +  promoter       SV40 promoter (fragment): SV40 enhancer and early promoter
   7605..8033    +  rep_origin     f1 ori (sequence partly withheld): f1 bacteriophage origin of replication; arrow indicates direction of (+) strand synthesis
   8047..8376    +  promoter       SV40 promoter: SV40 enhancer and early promoter
   8425..9450    +  CDS            HygR: aminoglycoside phosphotransferase from E. coli; aph(4)-Ia; confers resistance to hygromycin
   9460..9585    +  CDS            ble (fragment): BLE_KLEPN - Experimental evidence at protein level: Swiss-Prot protein existence level 1. Binding protein with a strong affinity to the bleomycin family of antibiotics. Binds to CL990; an antimitotic-antibiotic compound. From Klebsiella pneumoniae.
   9580..9701    +  polyA_signal   SV40 poly(A) signal: SV40 polyadenylation signal
   9772..9794    -  protein_bind   lac operator (fragment): The lac repressor binds to the lac operator to inhibit transcription in E. coli. This inhibition can be relieved by adding lactose or isopropyl-β-D-thiogalactopyranoside (IPTG). lac repressor encoded by lacI
   9798..9828    -  promoter       lac promoter: promoter for the E. coli lac operon
   9843..9864    -  protein_bind   CAP binding site: CAP binding activates transcription in the presence of cAMP. E. coli catabolite activator protein
   9877..9969    -  CDS            lacI (fragment): lac repressor; lacI; The lac repressor binds to the lac operator to inhibit transcription in E. coli. This inhibition can be relieved by adding lactose or isopropyl-β-D-thiogalactopyranoside (IPTG).
  10152..10740   -  rep_origin     ori: high-copy-number ColE1/pMB1/pBR322/pUC origin of replication
  10911..11771   -  CDS            AmpR: β-lactamase; bla; confers resistance to ampicillin, carbenicillin, and related antibiotics
  11772..11876   -  promoter       AmpR promoter: bla
  11924..12058   +  polyA_signal   SV40 poly(A) signal: SV40 polyadenylation signal
  12225..329     +  CDS            nef (fragment) (across the origin): NEF_HV1BR - Experimental evidence at protein level: Swiss-Prot protein existence level 1. Extracellular Nef protein targets CD4(+) T-lymphocytes for apoptosis by interacting with CXCR4 surface receptors (PubMed:14990729). From Human immunodeficiency virus type 1 group M subtype B (isolate BRU/LAI) (HIV-1).
