>Addgene plasmid #120562 | pLEX-HA-birA*-K-Ras(G12D)-IRES-Puro | addgene full sequence | sequence record 234082 | Addgene NGS Result
TGGAAGGGCTAATTCACTCCCAAAGAAGACAAGATATCCTTGATCTGTGGATCTACCACACACAAGGCTA
CTTCCCTGATTAGCAGAACTACACACCAGGGCCAGGGGTCAGATATCCACTGACCTTTGGATGGTGCTAC
AAGCTAGTACCAGTTGAGCCAGATAAGGTAGAAGAGGCCAATAAAGGAGAGAACACCAGCTTGTTACACC
CTGTGAGCCTGCATGGGATGGATGACCCGGAGAGAGAAGTGTTAGAGTGGAGGTTTGACAGCCGCCTAGC
ATTTCATCACGTGGCCCGAGAGCTGCATCCGGAGTACTTCAAGAACTGCTGATATCGAGCTTGCTACAAG
GGACTTTCCGCTGGGGACTTTCCAGGGAGGCGTGGCCTGGGCGGGACTGGGGAGTGGCGAGCCCTCAGAT
CCTGCATATAAGCAGCTGCTTTTTGCCTGTACTGGGTCTCTCTGGTTAGACCAGATCTGAGCCTGGGAGC
TCTCTGGCTAACTAGGGAACCCACTGCTTAAGCCTCAATAAAGCTTGCCTTGAGTGCTTCAAGTAGTGTG
TGCCCGTCTGTTGTGTGACTCTGGTAACTAGAGATCCCTCAGACCCTTTTAGTCAGTGTGGAAAATCTCT
AGCAGTGGCGCCCGAACAGGGACTTGAAAGCGAAAGGGAAACCAGAGGAGCTCTCTCGACGCAGGACTCG
GCTTGCTGAAGCGCGCACGGCAAGAGGCGAGGGGCGGCGACTGGTGAGTACGCCAAAAATTTTGACTAGC
GGAGGCTAGAAGGAGAGAGATGGGTGCGAGAGCGTCAGTATTAAGCGGGGGAGAATTAGATCGCGATGGG
AAAAAATTCGGTTAAGGCCAGGGGGAAAGAAAAAATATAAATTAAAACATATAGTATGGGCAAGCAGGGA
GCTAGAACGATTCGCAGTTAATCCTGGCCTGTTAGAAACATCAGAAGGCTGTAGACAAATACTGGGACAG
CTACAACCATCCCTTCAGACAGGATCAGAAGAACTTAGATCATTATATAATACAGTAGCAACCCTCTATT
GTGTGCATCAAAGGATAGAGATAAAAGACACCAAGGAAGCTTTAGACAAGATAGAGGAAGAGCAAAACAA
AAGTAAGACCACCGCACAGCAAGCGGCCGGCCGCTGATCTTCAGACCTGGAGGAGGAGATATGAGGGACA
ATTGGAGAAGTGAATTATATAAATATAAAGTAGTAAAAATTGAACCATTAGGAGTAGCACCCACCAAGGC
AAAGAGAAGAGTGGTGCAGAGAGAAAAAAGAGCAGTGGGAATAGGAGCTTTGTTCCTTGGGTTCTTGGGA
GCAGCAGGAAGCACTATGGGCGCAGCGTCAATGACGCTGACGGTACAGGCCAGACAATTATTGTCTGGTA
TAGTGCAGCAGCAGAACAATTTGCTGAGGGCTATTGAGGCGCAACAGCATCTGTTGCAACTCACAGTCTG
GGGCATCAAGCAGCTCCAGGCAAGAATCCTGGCTGTGGAAAGATACCTAAAGGATCAACAGCTCCTGGGG
ATTTGGGGTTGCTCTGGAAAACTCATTTGCACCACTGCTGTGCCTTGGAATGCTAGTTGGAGTAATAAAT
CTCTGGAACAGATTTGGAATCACACGACCTGGATGGAGTGGGACAGAGAAATTAACAATTACACAAGCTT
AATACACTCCTTAATTGAAGAATCGCAAAACCAGCAAGAAAAGAATGAACAAGAATTATTGGAATTAGAT
AAATGGGCAAGTTTGTGGAATTGGTTTAACATAACAAATTGGCTGTGGTATATAAAATTATTCATAATGA
TAGTAGGAGGCTTGGTAGGTTTAAGAATAGTTTTTGCTGTACTTTCTATAGTGAATAGAGTTAGGCAGGG
ATATTCACCATTATCGTTTCAGACCCACCTCCCAACCCCGAGGGGACCCGACAGGCCCGAAGGAATAGAA
GAAGAAGGTGGAGAGAGAGACAGAGACAGATCCATTCGATTAGTGAACGGATCGGCACTGCGTGCGCCAA
TTCTGCAGACAAATGGCAGTATTCATCCACAATTTTAAAAGAAAAGGGGGGATTGGGGGGTACAGTGCAG
GGGAAAGAATAGTAGACATAATAGCAACAGACATACAAACTAAAGAATTACAAAAACAAATTACAAAAAT
TCAAAATTTTCGGGTTTATTACAGGGACAGCAGAGATCCAGTTTGGTTAGTACCGGGCCCGCTCTAGTCC
GGAATCAGTCCTGCTCCTCGGCCACGAAGTGCACGCAGTTGCCGGCCGGGTCGCGCAGGGCGAACTCCCG
CCCCCACGGCTGCTCGCCGATCTCGGTCATGGCCGGCCCGGAGGCGTCCCGGAAGTTCGTGGACACGACC
TCCGACCACTCGGCGTACAGCTCGTCCAGGCCGCGCACCCACACCCAGGCCAGGGTGTTGTCCGGCACCA
CCTGGTCCTGGACCGCGCTGATGAACAGGGTCACGTCGTCCCGGACCACACCGGCGAAGTCGTCCTCCAC
GAAGTCCCGGGAGAACCCGAGCCGGTCGGTCCAGAACTCGACCGCTCCGGCGACGTCGCGCGCGGTGAGC
ACCGGAACGGCACTGGTCAACTTGGCCATGGTGGCCCTCCTATAGTGAGTCGTATTATACTATGCCGATA
TACTATGCCGATGATTAATTGTCAACACGTGCTGCAGGTCCGAGGTTCTAGACGTATTACCGCCATGCAT
TAGTTATTAATAGTAATCAATTACGGGGTCATTAGTTCATAGCCCATATATGGAGTTCCGCGTTACATAA
CTTACGGTAAATGGCCCGCCTGGCTGACCGCCCAACGACCCCCGCCCATTGACGTCAATAATGACGTATG
TTCCCATAGTAACGCCAATAGGGACTTTCCATTGACGTCAATGGGTGGAGTATTTACGGTAAACTGCCCA
CTTGGCAGTACATCAAGTGTATCATATGCCAAGTACGCCCCCTATTGACGTCAATGACGGTAAATGGCCC
GCCTGGCATTATGCCCAGTACATGACCTTATGGGACTTTCCTACTTGGCAGTACATCTACGTATTAGTCA
TCGCTATTACCATGGTGATGCGGTTTTGGCAGTACATCAATGGGCGTGGATAGCGGTTTGACTCACGGGG
ATTTCCAAGTCTCCACCCCATTGACGTCAATGGGAGTTTGTTTTGGCACCAAAATCAACGGGACTTTCCA
AAATGTCGTAACAACTCCGCCCCATTGACGCAAATGGGCGGTAGGCGTGTACGGTGGGAGGTCTATATAA
GCAGAGCTCGTTTAGTGAACCGTCAGATCGCCTGGAGACGCCATCCACGCTGTTTTGACCTCCATAGAAG
ACACCGACTCTACTAGAGGATCTACCATGTACCCATACGATGTGCCTGACTATGCTAAGGACAACACCGT
GCCCCTGAAGCTGATCGCCCTGCTGGCCAACGGCGAGTTCCACTCTGGCGAGCAGCTGGGAGAGACCCTG
GGAATGAGCAGAGCCGCCATCAACAAGCACATCCAGACACTGAGAGACTGGGGAGTGGACGTGTTCACCG
TGCCTGGCAAGGGCTACAGCCTGCCTGAGCCTATCCAGCTGCTGAACGCCAAGCAGATCCTGGGACAGCT
GGATGGCGGAAGCGTGGCCGTGCTGCCTGTGATCGACTCCACCAATCAGTACCTGCTGGACAGAATCGGA
GAGCTGAAGTCCGGCGACGCCTGCATCGCCGAGTACCAGCAGGCTGGCAGAGGAGGCAGAGGACGGAAGT
GGTTCAGCCCATTCGGAGCCAACCTGTACCTGTCCATGTTCTGGAGACTGGAGCAGGGACCTGCTGCTGC
CATCGGACTGAGTCTGGTGATCGGAATCGTGATGGCCGAGGTGCTGAGAAAGCTGGGAGCCGACAAGGTG
AGAGTGAAGTGGCCTAATGACCTGTACCTCCAGGACCGCAAGCTGGCTGGCATCCTGGTGGAGCTGACAG
GCAAGACAGGCGATGCCGCTCAGATCGTGATCGGAGCCGGAATCAACATGGCCATGAGAAGAGTGGAGGA
GAGCGTGGTGAACCAGGGCTGGATCACCCTGCAGGAGGCTGGCATCAACCTGGACCGGAACACCCTGGCC
GCCATGCTGATCAGAGAGCTGAGAGCCGCTCTGGAGCTGTTCGAGCAGGAGGGACTGGCTCCTTACCTGA
GCAGATGGGAGAAGCTGGACAACTTCATCAACAGACCTGTGAAGCTGATCATCGGCGACAAGGAAATCTT
CGGCATCTCCAGAGGAATCGACAAGCAGGGAGCTCTGCTGCTGGAGCAGGACGGAATCATCAAGCCCTGG
ATGGGCGGAGAAATCTCCCTGAGAAGCGCAGAGAAGGGATCCAGCGGCGGCGGCAGCGGCGGCGGCGGCA
GCACTGAATATAAACTTGTGGTAGTTGGAGCTGATGGCGTAGGCAAGAGTGCCTTGACGATACAGCTAAT
TCAGAATCATTTTGTGGACGAATATGATCCAACAATAGAGGATTCCTACAGGAAGCAAGTAGTAATTGAT
GGAGAAACCTGTCTCTTGGATATTCTCGACACAGCAGGTCAAGAGGAGTACAGTGCAATGAGGGACCAGT
ACATGAGGACTGGGGAGGGCTTTCTTTGTGTATTTGCCATAAATAATACTAAATCATTTGAAGATATTCA
CCATTATAGAGAACAAATTAAAAGAGTTAAGGACTCTGAAGATGTACCTATGGTCCTAGTAGGAAATAAA
TGTGATTTGCCTTCCAGAACAGTAGACACAAAACAGGCTCAGGACTTAGCAAGAAGTTATGGAATTCCTT
TTATTGAAACATCAGCAAAGACAAGACAGGGTGTTGATGATGCCTTCTATACATTAGTTCGAGAAATTCG
AAAACATAAAGAAAAGATGAGCAAAGATGGTAAAAAGAAGAAAAAGAAGTCAAAGACAAAGTGTGTAATT
ATGTAACTCGAGTCTAGAGGGCCCGACGCGTCTGGCCACCGGTCGCCCCTCTCCCTCCCCCCCCCCTAAC
GTTACTGGCCGAAGCCGCTTGGAATAAGGCCGGTGTGCGTTTGTCTATATGTTATTTTCCACCATATTGC
CGTCTTTTGGCAATGTGAGGGCCCGGAAACCTGGCCCTGTCTTCTTGACGAGCATTCCTAGGGGTCTTTC
CCCTCTCGCCAAAGGAATGCAAGGTCTGTTGAATGTCGTGAAGGAAGCAGTTCCTCTGGAAGCTTCTTGA
AGACAAACAACGTCTGTAGCGACCCTTTGCAGGCAGCGGAACCCCCCACCTGGCGACAGGTGCCTCTGCG
GCCAAAAGCCACGTGTATAAGATACACCTGCAAAGGCGGCACAACCCCAGTGCCACGTTGTGAGTTGGAT
AGTTGTGGAAAGAGTCAAATGGCTCTCCTCAAGCGTATTCAACAAGGGGCTGAAGGATGCCCAGAAGGTA
CCCCATTGTATGGGATCTGATCTGGGGCCTCGGTGCACATGCTTTACATGTGTTTAGTCGAGGTTAAAAA
AACGTCTAGGCCCCCCGAACCACGGGGACGTGGTTTTCCTTTGAAAAACACGATAATACCATGGCCACCG
AGTACAAGCCCACGGTGCGCCTCGCCACCCGCGACGACGTCCCCCGGGCCGTACGCACCCTCGCCGCCGC
GTTCGCCGACTACCCCGCCACGCGCCACACCGTCGACCCGGACCGCCACATCGAGCGGGTCACCGAGCTG
CAAGAACTCTTCCTCACGCGCGTCGGGCTCGACATCGGCAAGGTGTGGGTCGCGGACGACGGCGCCGCGG
TGGCGGTCTGGACCACGCCGGAGAGCGTCGAAGCGGGGGCGGTGTTCGCCGAGATCGGCTCGCGCATGGC
CGAGTTGAGCGGTTCCCGGCTGGCCGCGCAGCAACAGATGGAAGGCCTCCTGGCGCCGCACCGGCCCAAG
GAGCCCGCGTGGTTCCTGGCCACCGTCGGCGTCTCGCCCGACCACCAGGGCAAGGGTCTGGGCAGCGCCG
TCGTGCTCCCCGGAGTGGAGGCGGCCGAGCGCGCTGGGGTGCCCGCCTTCCTGGAGACCTCCGCGCCCCG
CAACCTCCCCTTCTACGAGCGGCTCGGCTTCACCGTCACCGCCGACGTCGAGGTGCCCGAAGGACCGCGC
ACCTGGTGCATGACCCGCAAGCCCGGTGCCTGAGTTAACAATCAACCTCTGGATTACAAAATTTGTGAAA
GATTGACTGGTATTCTTAACTATGTTGCTCCTTTTACGCTATGTGGATACGCTGCTTTAATGCCTTTGTA
TCATGCTATTGCTTCCCGTATGGCTTTCATTTTCTCCTCCTTGTATAAATCCTGGTTGCTGTCTCTTTAT
GAGGAGTTGTGGCCCGTTGTCAGGCAACGTGGCGTGGTGTGCACTGTGTTTGCTGACGCAACCCCCACTG
GTTGGGGCATTGCCACCACCTGTCAGCTCCTTTCCGGGACTTTCGCTTTCCCCCTCCCTATTGCCACGGC
GGAACTCATCGCCGCCTGCCTTGCCCGCTGCTGGACAGGGGCTCGGCTGTTGGGCACTGACAATTCCGTG
GTGTTGTCGGGGAAGCTGACGTCCTTTCCATGGCTGCTCGCCTGTGTTGCCACCTGGATTCTGCGCGGGA
CGTCCTTCTGCTACGTCCCTTCGGCCCTCAATCCAGCGGACCTTCCTTCCCGCGGCCTGCTGCCGGCTCT
GCGGCCTCTTCCGCGTCTTCGCCTTCGCCCTCAGACGAGTCGGATCTCCCTTTGGGCCGCCTCCCCGCCT
GGAATTAATTCTGCAGTCGAGACCTAGAAAAACATGGAGCAATCACAAGTAGCAATACAGCAGCTACCAA
TGCTGATTGTGCCTGGCTAGAAGCACAAGAGGAGGAGGAGGTGGGTTTTCCAGTCACACCTCAGGTACCT
TTAAGACCAATGACTTACAAGGCAGCTGTAGATCTTAGCCACTTTTTAAAAGAAAAGAGGGGACTGGAAG
GGCTAATTCACTCCCAACGAAGACAAGATCTGCTTTTTGCTTGTACTGGGTCTCTCTGGTTAGACCAGAT
CTGAGCCTGGGAGCTCTCTGGCTAACTAGGGAACCCACTGCTTAAGCCTCAATAAAGCTTGCCTTGAGTG
CTTCAAGTAGTGTGTGCCCGTCTGTTGTGTGACTCTGGTAACTAGAGATCCCTCAGACCCTTTTAGTCAG
TGTGGAAAATCTCTAGCAGTAGTAGTTCATGTCATCTTATTATTCAGTATTTATAACTTGCAAAGAAATG
AATATCAGAGAGTGAGAGGCCTTGACATTGTTTAAACCCGCTGATCAGCCTCGACTGTGCCTTCTAGTTG
CCAGCCATCTGTTGTTTGCCCCTCCCCCGTGCCTTCCTTGACCCTGGAAGGTGCCACTCCCACTGTCCTT
TCCTAATAAAATGAGGAAATTGCATCGCATTGTCTGAGTAGGTGTCATTCTATTCTGGGGGGTGGGGTGG
GGCAGGACAGCAAGGGGGAGGATTGGGAAGACAATAGCAGGCATGCTGGGGATGCGGTGGGCTCTATGGC
TTCTGAGGCGGAAAGAACCAGCTGGGGCTCTAGGGGGTATCCCC
[124 nt withheld, positions 7605-7728]
C
[91 nt withheld, positions 7730-7820]
A
[49 nt withheld, positions 7822-7870]
CCTTTGACGTTGGAGTCCACGTTCTTT
[37 nt withheld, positions 7898-7934]
ACCCTATCTCGGTCTATTCTTTTGATTTATAAGGGATTTTGCCGATTTCGGCCTATTGGTTAAAAAATGA
GCTGATTTAACAAAAATTTAACGCGAATTAATTCTGTGGAATGTGTGTCAGTTAGGGTGTGGAAAGTCCC
CAGGCTCCCCAGCAGGCAGAAGTATGCAAAGCATGCATCTCAATTAGTCAGCAACCAGGTGTGGAAAGTC
CCCAGGCTCCCCAGCAGGCAGAAGTATGCAAAGCATGCATCTCAATTAGTCAGCAACCATAGTCCCGCCC
CTAACTCCGCCCATCCCGCCCCTAACTCCGCCCAGTTCCGCCCATTCTCCGCCCCATGGCTGACTAATTT
TTTTTATTTATGCAGAGGCCGAGGCCGCCTCTGCCTCTGAGCTATTCCAGAAGTAGTGAGGAGGCTTTTT
TGGAGGCCTAGGCTTTTGCAAAAAGCTCCCGGGAGCTTGTATATCCATTTTCGGATCTGATCAGCACGTG
ATGAAAAAGCCTGAACTCACCGCGACGTCTGTCGAGAAGTTTCTGATCGAAAAGTTCGACAGCGTCTCCG
ACCTGATGCAGCTCTCGGAGGGCGAAGAATCTCGTGCTTTCAGCTTCGATGTAGGAGGGCGTGGATATGT
CCTGCGGGTAAATAGCTGCGCCGATGGTTTCTACAAAGATCGTTATGTTTATCGGCACTTTGCATCGGCC
GCGCTCCCGATTCCGGAAGTGCTTGACATTGGGGAATTCAGCGAGAGCCTGACCTATTGCATCTCCCGCC
GTGCACAGGGTGTCACGTTGCAAGACCTGCCTGAAACCGAACTGCCCGCTGTTCTGCAGCCGGTCGCGGA
GGCCATGGATGCGATCGCTGCGGCCGATCTTAGCCAGACGAGCGGGTTCGGCCCATTCGGACCGCAAGGA
ATCGGTCAATACACTACATGGCGTGATTTCATATGCGCGATTGCTGATCCCCATGTGTATCACTGGCAAA
CTGTGATGGACGACACCGTCAGTGCGTCCGTCGCGCAGGCTCTCGATGAGCTGATGCTTTGGGCCGAGGA
CTGCCCCGAAGTCCGGCACCTCGTGCACGCGGATTTCGGCTCCAACAATGTCCTGACGGACAATGGCCGC
ATAACAGCGGTCATTGACTGGAGCGAGGCGATGTTCGGGGATTCCCAATACGAGGTCGCCAACATCTTCT
TCTGGAGGCCGTGGTTGGCTTGTATGGAGCAGCAGACGCGCTACTTCGAGCGGAGGCATCCGGAGCTTGC
AGGATCGCCGCGGCTCCGGGCGTATATGCTCCGCATTGGTCTTGACCAACTCTATCAGAGCTTGGTTGAC
GGCAATTTCGATGATGCAGCTTGGGCGCAGGGTCGATGCGACGCAATCGTCCGATCCGGAGCCGGGACTG
TCGGGCGTACACAAATCGCCCGCAGAAGCGCGGCCGTCTGGACCGATGGCTGTGTAGAAGTACTCGCCGA
TAGTGGAAACCGACGCCCCAGCACTCGTCCGAGGGCAAAGGAATAGCACGTGCTACGAGATTTCGATTCC
ACCGCCGCCTTCTATGAAAGGTTGGGCTTCGGAATCGTTTTCCGGGACGCCGGCTGGATGATCCTCCAGC
GCGGGGATCTCATGCTGGAGTTCTTCGCCCACCCCAACTTGTTTATTGCAGCTTATAATGGTTACAAATA
AAGCAATAGCATCACAAATTTCACAAATAAAGCATTTTTTTCACTGCATTCTAGTTGTGGTTTGTCCAAA
CTCATCAATGTATCTTATCATGTCTGTATACCGTCGACCTCTAGCTAGAGCTTGGCGTAATCATGGTCAT
AGCTGTTTCCTGTGTGAAATTGTTATCCGCTCACAATTCCACACAACATACGAGCCGGAAGCATAAAGTG
TAAAGCCTGGGGTGCCTAATGAGTGAGCTAACTCACATTAATTGCGTTGCGCTCACTGCCCGCTTTCCAG
TCGGGAAACCTGTCGTGCCAGCTGCATTAATGAATCGGCCAACGCGCGGGGAGAGGCGGTTTGCGTATTG
GGCGCTCTTCCGCTTCCTCGCTCACTGACTCGCTGCGCTCGGTCGTTCGGCTGCGGCGAGCGGTATCAGC
TCACTCAAAGGCGGTAATACGGTTATCCACAGAATCAGGGGATAACGCAGGAAAGAACATGTGAGCAAAA
GGCCAGCAAAAGGCCAGGAACCGTAAAAAGGCCGCGTTGCTGGCGTTTTTCCATAGGCTCCGCCCCCCTG
ACGAGCATCACAAAAATCGACGCTCAAGTCAGAGGTGGCGAAACCCGACAGGACTATAAAGATACCAGGC
GTTTCCCCCTGGAAGCTCCCTCGTGCGCTCTCCTGTTCCGACCCTGCCGCTTACCGGATACCTGTCCGCC
TTTCTCCCTTCGGGAAGCGTGGCGCTTTCTCATAGCTCACGCTGTAGGTATCTCAGTTCGGTGTAGGTCG
TTCGCTCCAAGCTGGGCTGTGTGCACGAACCCCCCGTTCAGCCCGACCGCTGCGCCTTATCCGGTAACTA
TCGTCTTGAGTCCAACCCGGTAAGACACGACTTATCGCCACTGGCAGCAGCCACTGGTAACAGGATTAGC
AGAGCGAGGTATGTAGGCGGTGCTACAGAGTTCTTGAAGTGGTGGCCTAACTACGGCTACACTAGAAGAA
CAGTATTTGGTATCTGCGCTCTGCTGAAGCCAGTTACCTTCGGAAAAAGAGTTGGTAGCTCTTGATCCGG
CAAACAAACCACCGCTGGTAGCGGTGGTTTTTTTGTTTGCAAGCAGCAGATTACGCGCAGAAAAAAAGGA
TCTCAAGAAGATCCTTTGATCTTTTCTACGGGGTCTGACGCTCAGTGGAACGAAAACTCACGTTAAGGGA
TTTTGGTCATGAGATTATCAAAAAGGATCTTCACCTAGATCCTTTTAAATTAAAAATGAAGTTTTAAATC
AATCTAAAGTATATATGAGTAAACTTGGTCTGACAGTTACCAATGCTTAATCAGTGAGGCACCTATCTCA
GCGATCTGTCTATTTCGTTCATCCATAGTTGCCTGACTCCCCGTCGTGTAGATAACTACGATACGGGAGG
GCTTACCATCTGGCCCCAGTGCTGCAATGATACCGCGAGACCCACGCTCACCGGCTCCAGATTTATCAGC
AATAAACCAGCCAGCCGGAAGGGCCGAGCGCAGAAGTGGTCCTGCAACTTTATCCGCCTCCATCCAGTCT
ATTAATTGTTGCCGGGAAGCTAGAGTAAGTAGTTCGCCAGTTAATAGTTTGCGCAACGTTGTTGCCATTG
CTACAGGCATCGTGGTGTCACGCTCGTCGTTTGGTATGGCTTCATTCAGCTCCGGTTCCCAACGATCAAG
GCGAGTTACATGATCCCCCATGTTGTGCAAAAAAGCGGTTAGCTCCTTCGGTCCTCCGATCGTTGTCAGA
AGTAAGTTGGCCGCAGTGTTATCACTCATGGTTATGGCAGCACTGCATAATTCTCTTACTGTCATGCCAT
CCGTAAGATGCTTTTCTGTGACTGGTGAGTACTCAACCAAGTCATTCTGAGAATAGTGTATGCGGCGACC
GAGTTGCTCTTGCCCGGCGTCAATACGGGATAATACCGCGCCACATAGCAGAACTTTAAAAGTGCTCATC
ATTGGAAAACGTTCTTCGGGGCGAAAACTCTCAAGGATCTTACCGCTGTTGAGATCCAGTTCGATGTAAC
CCACTCGTGCACCCAACTGATCTTCAGCATCTTTTACTTTCACCAGCGTTTCTGGGTGAGCAAAAACAGG
AAGGCAAAATGCCGCAAAAAAGAGAATAAGGGCGACACGGAAATGTTGAATACTCATACTCTTCCTTTTT
CAATATTATTGAAGCATTTATCAGGGTTATTGTCTCATGAGCGGATACATATTTGAATGTATTTAGAAAA
ATAAACAAATAGGGGTTCCGCGCACATTTCCCCGAAAAGTGCCACCTGACGTCGACGGATCGGGAGATCA
ACTTGTTTATTGCAGCTTATAATGGTTACAAATAAAGCAATAGCATCACAAATTTCACAAATAAAGCATT
TTTTTCACTGCATTCTAGTTGTGGTTTGTCCAAACTCATCAATGTATCTTATCATGTCTGGATCAACTGG
ATAACTCAAGCTAACCAAAATCATCCCAAACTTCCCACCCCATACCCTATTACCACTGCCAATTACCTGT
GGTTTCATTTACTCTAAACCTGTGATTCCTCTGAATTATTTTCATTTTAAAGAAATTGTATTTGTTAAAT
ATGTACTACAAACTTAGTAGT
Features (pLannotate 1.2.2; 34 found; start..end, strand, type, name):
    377..634     +  LTR            5' LTR (truncated): truncated 5' long terminal repeat (LTR) from HIV-1
    681..806     +  misc_feature   HIV-1 Ψ: packaging signal of human immunodeficiency virus type 1
    790..1128    +  CDS            HIV-1 gag (fragment): gag protein from human immunodeficiency virus 1; gag
   1303..1536    +  misc_feature   RRE: The Rev response element (RRE) of HIV-1 allows for Rev-dependent mRNA export from the nucleus to the cytoplasm.
   1913..2013    +  CDS            Rev (fragment): human immunodeficiency virus 1 (HIV-1) Rev protein; rev; enhances nuclear export of unspliced and incompletely spliced viral mRNAs
   2063..2180    +  misc_feature   cPPT/CTS: central polypurine tract and central termination sequence of HIV-1
   2245..2619    -  CDS            BleoR: antibiotic-binding protein; Sh ble from Streptoalloteichus hindustanus; confers resistance to bleomycin, phleomycin, and Zeocin™
   2639..2686    -  promoter       EM7 promoter: synthetic bacterial promoter&nbsp
   2791..3094    +  enhancer       CMV enhancer: human cytomegalovirus immediate early enhancer
   3095..3298    +  promoter       CMV promoter: human cytomegalovirus (CMV) immediate early promoter
   3390..3415    +  CDS            3xHA (fragment): three tandem HA epitope tags
   3417..4376    +  CDS            BirA(R118G): promiscuous R118G mutant of the E. coli biotin protein ligase (Cronan, 2005) also known as BirA* or BioID
   4413..4976    +  CDS            K-Ras: human small GTPase proto-oncoprotein
   5016..5588    +  misc_feature   IRES: internal ribosome entry site (IRES) of the encephalomyocarditis virus (EMCV)
   5597..6193    +  CDS            PuroR: puromycin N-acetyltransferase; pac from Streptomyces alboniger; confers resistance to puromycin
   6200..6788    +  misc_feature   WPRE: woodchuck hepatitis virus posttranscriptional regulatory element
   6805..6993    +  CDS            nef (fragment): NEF_HV1Z2 - Experimental evidence at protein level: Swiss-Prot protein existence level 1. Extracellular Nef protein targets CD4(+) T-lymphocytes for apoptosis by interacting with CXCR4 surface receptors. From Human immunodeficiency virus type 1 group M subtype D (isolate Z2/CDC-Z34) (HIV-1).
   6995..7228    +  LTR            3' LTR (ΔU3): self-inactivating 3' long terminal repeat (LTR) from HIV-1
   7335..7559    +  polyA_signal   bGH poly(A) signal: bovine growth hormone polyadenylation signal
   7563..7584    +  promoter       SV40 promoter (fragment): SV40 enhancer and early promoter
   7605..8033    +  rep_origin     f1 ori (sequence partly withheld): f1 bacteriophage origin of replication; arrow indicates direction of (+) strand synthesis
   8047..8376    +  promoter       SV40 promoter: SV40 enhancer and early promoter
   8425..9450    +  CDS            HygR: aminoglycoside phosphotransferase from E. coli; aph(4)-Ia; confers resistance to hygromycin
   9460..9585    +  CDS            ble (fragment): BLE_KLEPN - Experimental evidence at protein level: Swiss-Prot protein existence level 1. Binding protein with a strong affinity to the bleomycin family of antibiotics. Binds to CL990; an antimitotic-antibiotic compound. From Klebsiella pneumoniae.
   9580..9701    +  polyA_signal   SV40 poly(A) signal: SV40 polyadenylation signal
   9772..9794    -  protein_bind   lac operator (fragment): The lac repressor binds to the lac operator to inhibit transcription in E. coli. This inhibition can be relieved by adding lactose or isopropyl-β-D-thiogalactopyranoside (IPTG). lac repressor encoded by lacI
   9798..9828    -  promoter       lac promoter: promoter for the E. coli lac operon
   9843..9864    -  protein_bind   CAP binding site: CAP binding activates transcription in the presence of cAMP. E. coli catabolite activator protein
   9877..9969    -  CDS            lacI (fragment): lac repressor; lacI; The lac repressor binds to the lac operator to inhibit transcription in E. coli. This inhibition can be relieved by adding lactose or isopropyl-β-D-thiogalactopyranoside (IPTG).
  10152..10740   -  rep_origin     ori: high-copy-number ColE1/pMB1/pBR322/pUC origin of replication
  10911..11771   -  CDS            AmpR: β-lactamase; bla; confers resistance to ampicillin, carbenicillin, and related antibiotics
  11772..11876   -  promoter       AmpR promoter: bla
  11924..12058   +  polyA_signal   SV40 poly(A) signal: SV40 polyadenylation signal
  12225..329     +  CDS            nef (fragment) (across the origin): NEF_HV1BR - Experimental evidence at protein level: Swiss-Prot protein existence level 1. Extracellular Nef protein targets CD4(+) T-lymphocytes for apoptosis by interacting with CXCR4 surface receptors (PubMed:14990729). From Human immunodeficiency virus type 1 group M subtype B (isolate BRU/LAI) (HIV-1).
