[The description below was written by a language model from this plasmid's Addgene catalogue record and pLannotate feature annotations shown in this document.]
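Description:
pLEX-HA-birA*-K-Ras(G12D)-IRES-Puro is a 12.2 kb HIV-1-based lentiviral and mammalian expression plasmid built on the pLEX backbone. It is propagated in E. coli through a high-copy ColE1/pUC-type origin with ampicillin selection. The depositor notes a P12L change in the β-lactamase signal sequence that is not known to affect function. The transfer cassette is framed by a truncated 5' LTR and a self-inactivating ΔU3 3' LTR. It also contains the Ψ packaging signal with a gag fragment, the RRE for Rev-dependent RNA export, the cPPT/CTS, and a WPRE to boost transcript expression. Between the cPPT and the CMV promoter lies a reverse-oriented EM7-driven bleomycin/Zeocin resistance gene. Outside the LTRs, the feature table also lists an f1 origin, an SV40 promoter-driven hygromycin resistance gene with an SV40 poly(A) signal, and a bGH poly(A) signal. The catalogue entry lists only puromycin as the mammalian selectable marker.

The payload is driven by the CMV enhancer/promoter and encodes an N-terminal HA epitope fused to BirA(R118G), followed by human KRAS4B carrying the oncogenic G12D mutation. BirA(R118G) is the promiscuous E. coli biotin ligase known as BirA* or BioID. An EMCV IRES downstream links puromycin N-acetyltransferase to the same transcript, so puromycin-resistant cells should also express the fusion. Because BirA* biotinylates proteins in its vicinity, tethering it to mutant K-Ras allows neighbouring proteins to be labelled for streptavidin capture and identification. This fits the associated study, which mapped the proximal proteome of oncogenic Ras. The plasmid can be used for direct transfection or for producing lentivirus to transduce mammalian cells stably.
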