Addgene plasmid #120562: pLEX-HA-birA*-K-Ras(G12D)-IRES-Puro
Purpose: Expresses HA-birA*-K-Ras G12D fusion protein in mammalian cells & for virus production
Depositing lab: Paul Khavari. Depositing organization: Stanford University. Publication: The Functional Proximal Proteome of Oncogenic Ras Includes mTORC2. Kovalski JR, Bhaduri A, Zehnder AM, Neela PH, Che Y, Wozniak GG, Khavari PA. Mol Cell. 2019 Jan 4. pii: S1097-2765(18)31031-1. doi: 10.1016/j.molcel.2018.12.001. PubMed 30639242.
Backbone
  Vector backbone: pLEX
  Backbone manufacturer: Thermo Scientific
  Backbone size w/o insert (bp): 10682
  Total vector size (bp): 12225
  Vector type: Mammalian Expression, Lentiviral
  Selectable markers: Puromycin
Growth in bacteria
  Bacterial resistance: Ampicillin, 100 μg/mL
  Growth temperature: 37°C
  Growth strain: NEB Stable
  Copy number: Unknown
Gene/Insert
  Gene/Insert name: KRAS4B
  Species: H. sapiens (human)
  Insert size (bp): 1593
  Mutation: G12D
  Entrez Gene: KRAS (a.k.a. 'C-K-RAS, C-K-RAS, CFC2, K-RAS2A, K-RAS2B, K-RAS4A, K-RAS4B, K-Ras, K-Ras 2, KI-RAS, KRAS1, KRAS2, NS, NS3, OES, RALD, RASK2, c-Ki-ras, c-Ki-ras2)
  Promoter: CMV
  Tag / fusion protein: HA-birA* (N terminal on backbone)
  Cloning method: Ligation Independent Cloning
  Sequencing primers: 5′ CACCAAAATCAACGGGACTT; 3′ ATATAGACAAACGCACACCGGCCT
Terms and licenses: Academic/Nonprofit Terms; Industry Terms: Not Available to Industry
Depositor comments: Note: Plasmid contains a P12L mutation in the AmpR signal sequence. This mutation is not known to affect plasmid function.
How to cite: pLEX-HA-birA*-K-Ras(G12D)-IRES-Puro was a gift from Paul Khavari (Addgene plasmid # 120562 ; http://n2t.net/addgene:120562 ; RRID:Addgene_120562)
