>Addgene plasmid #120562 | pLEX-HA-birA*-K-Ras(G12D)-IRES-Puro | depositor partial sequence | sequence record 228969 | pLEX Forward
TGGGCGGTAGGCGTGTACGGTGGGAGGTCTATATAAGCAGAGCTCGTTTAGTGAACCGTCAGATCGCCTG
GAGACGCCATCCACGCTGTTTTGACCTCCATAGAAGACACCGACTCTACTAGAGGATCTACCATGTACCC
ATACGATGTGCCTGACTATGCTAAGGACAACACCGTGCCCCTGAAGCTGATCGCCCTGCTGGCCAACGGC
GAGTTCCACTCTGGCGAGCAGCTGGGAGAGACCCTGGGAATGAGCAGAGCCGCCATCAACAAGCACATCC
AGACACTGAGAGACTGGGGAGTGGACGTGTTCACCGTGCCTGGCAAGGGCTACAGCCTGCCTGAGCCTAT
CCAGCTGCTGAACGCCAAGCAGATCCTGGGACAGCTGGATGGCGGAAGCGTGGCCGTGCTGCCTGTGATC
GACTCCACCAATCAGTACCTGCTGGACAGAATCGGAGAGCTGAAGTCCGGCGACGCCTGCATCGCCGAGT
ACCAGCAGGCTGGCAGAGGAGGCAGAGGACGGAAGTGGTTCAGCCCATTCGGAGCCAACCTGTACCTGTC
CATGTTCTGGAGACTGGAGCAGGGACCTGCTGCTGCCATCGGACTGAGTCTGGTGATCGGAATCGTGATG
GCCGAGGTGCTGAGAAAGCTGGGAGCCGACAAGGTGAGAGTGAAGTGGCCTAATGACCTGTACCTCCAGG
ACCGCAAGCTGGCTGGCATCCTGGTGGAGCTGACAGGCAAGACAGGCGATGCCGCTCAGATCGTGATCGG
AGCCGGAATCAACATGGCC
