>Addgene plasmid #120562 | pLEX-HA-birA*-K-Ras(G12D)-IRES-Puro | depositor partial sequence | sequence record 228970 | birA* Forward
GGGCGGAGAAATCTCCCTGAGAAGCGCAGAGAAGGGATCCAGCGGCGGCGGCAGCGGCGGCGGCGGCAGC
ACTGAATATAAACTTGTGGTAGTTGGAGCTGATGGCGTAGGCAAGAGTGCCTTGACGATACAGCTAATTC
AGAATCATTTTGTGGACGAATATGATCCAACAATAGAGGATTCCTACAGGAAGCAAGTAGTAATTGATGG
AGAAACCTGTCTCTTGGATATTCTCGACACAGCAGGTCAAGAGGAGTACAGTGCAATGAGGGACCAGTAC
ATGAGGACTGGGGAGGGCTTTCTTTGTGTATTTGCCATAAATAATACTAAATCATTTGAAGATATTCACC
ATTATAGAGAACAAATTAAAAGAGTTAAGGACTCTGAAGATGTACCTATGGTCCTAGTAGGAAATAAATG
TGATTTGCCTTCCAGAACAGTAGACACAAAACAGGCTCAGGACTTAGCAAGAAGTTATGGAATTCCTTTT
ATTGAAACATCAGCAAAGACAAGACAGGGTGTTGATGATGCCTTCTATACATTAGTTCGAGAAATTCGAA
AACATAAAGAAAAGATGAGCAAAGATGGTAAAAAGAAGAAAAAGAAGTCAAAGACAAAGTGTGTAATTAT
GTAACTCGAGTCTAGAGGGCCCGACGCGTCTGGCCACCGGTCGCCCCTCTCCCTCCCCCCCCCCTAACGT
TACTGGCCGAAGCCGCTTGGAATAAGGCCGGTGTGCGTTTGTCTATATGTTATTTTCCACCATATTGCCG
TCTTTTGGCAATGTGAGGGCCCGGAAACCTGGCCCTGTCTTCTTGACGAGCATTCCTAGGGGTCTTTCCC
CTCTCGCCAAAGGAATGCAAGGTCTGTTGAATGTCGTGAAGGAAGCAGTTCCTCTGGAAGCTTCTTGAAG
ACAAACAACGTCTGTAGCGACCCTTTGC
