>Addgene plasmid #120562 | pLEX-HA-birA*-K-Ras(G12D)-IRES-Puro | depositor partial sequence | sequence record 228971 | pLEX Reverse
TTACCTGAGCAGATGGGAGAAGCTGGACAACTTCATCAACAGACCTGTGAAGCTGATCATCGGCGACAAG
GAAATCTTCGGCATCTCCAGAGGAATCGACAAGCAGGGAGCTCTGCTGCTGGAGCAGGACGGAATCATCA
AGCCCTGGATGGGCGGAGAAATCTCCCTGAGAAGCGCAGAGAAGGGATCCAGCGGCGGCGGCAGCGGCGG
CGGCGGCAGCACTGAATATAAACTTGTGGTAGTTGGAGCTGATGGCGTAGGCAAGAGTGCCTTGACGATA
CAGCTAATTCAGAATCATTTTGTGGACGAATATGATCCAACAATAGAGGATTCCTACAGGAAGCAAGTAG
TAATTGATGGAGAAACCTGTCTCTTGGATATTCTCGACACAGCAGGTCAAGAGGAGTACAGTGCAATGAG
GGACCAGTACATGAGGACTGGGGAGGGCTTTCTTTGTGTATTTGCCATAAATAATACTAAATCATTTGAA
GATATTCACCATTATAGAGAACAAATTAAAAGAGTTAAGGACTCTGAAGATGTACCTATGGTCCTAGTAG
GAAATAAATGTGATTTGCCTTCCAGAACAGTAGACACAAAACAGGCTCAGGACTTAGCAAGAAGTTATGG
AATTCCTTTTATTGAAACATCAGCAAAGACAAGACAGGGTGTTGATGATGCCTTCTATACATTAGTTCGA
GAAATTCGAAAACATAAAGAAAAGATGAGCAAAGATGGTAAAAAGAAGAAAAAGAAGTCAAAGACAAAGT
GTGTAATTATGTAACTCGAGTCTAGAGGGCCCGACGCGTCTGGCCACCGGTCGCCCCTCTCCCTCCCCCC
CCCC
